>Addgene plasmid #131937 | pDONR221_SLC7A2 | addgene full sequence | sequence record 259545 | Addgene NGS Result
CTTTCCTGCGTTATCCCCTGATTCTGTGGATAACCGTATTACCGCCTTTGAGTGAGCTGATACCGCTCGC
CGCAGCCGAACGACCGAGCGCAGCGAGTCAGTGAGCGAGGAAGCGGAAGAGCGCCCAATACGCAAACCGC
CTCTCCCCGCGCGTTGGCCGATTCATTAATGCAGCTGGCACGACAGGTTTCCCGACTGGAAAGCGGGCAG
TGAGCGCAACGCAATTAATACGCGTACCGCTAGCCAGGAAGAGTTTGTAGAAACGCAAAAAGGCCATCCG
TCAGGATGGCCTTCTGCTTAGTTTGATGCCTGGCAGTTTATGGCGGGCGTCCTGCCCGCCACCCTCCGGG
CCGTTGCTTCACAACGTTCAAATCCGCTCCCGGCGGATTTGTCCTACTCAGGAGAGCGTTCACCGACAAA
CAACAGATAAAACGAAAGGCCCAGTCTTCCGACTGAGCCTTTCGTTTTATTTGATGCCTGGCAGTTCCCT
ACTCTCGCGTTAACGCTAGCATGGATGTTTTCCCAGTCACGACGTTGTAAAACGACGGCCAGTCTTAAGC
TCGGGCCCCAAATAATGATTTTATTTTGACTGATAGTGACCTGTTCGTTGCAACACATTGATGAGCAATG
CTTTTTTATAATGCCAACTTTGTACAAAAAAGCAGGCTCCACCATGATCCCTTGCAGGGCCGCCCTGACC
TTCGCCCGCTGTCTGATCCGGAGAAAGATCGTGACCCTGGACTCCCTGGAGGATACAAAGCTGTGCCGGT
GTCTGTCTACCATGGACCTGATCGCCCTGGGAGTGGGAAGCACACTGGGAGCAGGCGTGTATGTGCTGGC
AGGAGAGGTGGCAAAGGCAGATTCTGGCCCCAGCATCGTGGTGAGCTTTCTGATCGCCGCCCTGGCATCC
GTGATGGCAGGACTGTGCTACGCAGAGTTCGGAGCAAGGGTGCCTAAGACCGGAAGCGCCTACCTGTATA
CCTACGTGACAGTGGGCGAGCTGTGGGCCTTTATCACAGGCTGGAACCTGATCCTGTCCTATGTGATCGG
CACCAGCTCCGTGGCAAGGGCATGGTCTGGCACATTCGACGAGCTGCTGAGCAAGCAGATCGGCCAGTTT
CTGAGGACCTATTTCCGCATGAATTACACAGGCCTGGCCGAGTACCCTGATTTCTTTGCCGTGTGCCTGA
TCCTGCTGCTGGCAGGACTGCTGAGCTTTGGCGTGAAGGAGTCCGCCTGGGTGAACAAGGTGTTCACCGC
CGTGAATATCCTGGTGCTGCTGTTTGTGATGGTGGCCGGCTTCGTGAAGGGCAACGTGGCCAATTGGAAG
ATCAGCGAGGAGTTTCTGAAGAACATCTCTGCCAGCGCCAGGGAGCCACCTTCCGAGAATGGCACCTCTA
TCTATGGCGCCGGCGGCTTTATGCCATACGGCTTCACCGGCACACTGGCAGGAGCAGCCACATGCTTCTA
TGCCTTTGTGGGCTTCGACTGTATCGCCACCACAGGCGAGGAGGTGAGAAACCCTCAGAAGGCCATCCCA
ATCGGCATCGTGACCAGCCTGCTGGTGTGCTTTATGGCATACTTCGGCGTGTCCGCCGCCCTGACACTGA
TGATGCCTTACTATCTGCTGGATGAGAAGAGCCCACTGCCCGTGGCCTTCGAGTATGTGGGCTGGGGACC
AGCAAAGTACGTGGTGGCAGCAGGATCCCTGTGCGCACTGTCCACCTCTCTGCTGGGCTCTATCTTTCCT
ATGCCAAGAGTGATCTACGCCATGGCCGAGGACGGCCTGCTGTTCAAGTGTCTGGCCCAGATCAATTCCA
AGACCAAGACACCCATCATCGCCACCCTGTCTAGCGGAGCAGTGGCCGCCCTGATGGCCTTCCTGTTTGA
CCTGAAGGCCCTGGTGGATATGATGTCCATCGGCACACTGATGGCCTACTCTCTGGTGGCCGCCTGCGTG
CTGATCCTGAGGTATCAGCCAGGCCTGTCCTACGACCAGCCCAAGTGTTCTCCTGAGAAGGATGGACTGG
GATCCTCTCCAAGGGTGACCAGCAAGTCCGAGTCTCAGGTGACAATGCTGCAGCGGCAGGGCTTTAGCAT
GAGAACCCTGTTCTGTCCATCCCTGCTGCCAACACAGCAGAGCGCCTCCCTGGTGTCTTTCCTGGTGGGC
TTTCTGGCCTTCCTGGTGCTGGGCCTGAGCGTGCTGACCACATACGGAGTGCACGCAATCACCAGGCTGG
AGGCATGGAGCCTGGCCCTGCTGGCCCTGTTTCTGGTGCTGTTCGTGGCCATCGTGCTGACAATCTGGAG
ACAGCCTCAGAACCAGCAGAAGGTGGCCTTTATGGTGCCCTTTCTGCCTTTCCTGCCAGCCTTCTCCATC
CTGGTGAATATCTATCTGATGGTGCAGCTGTCTGCCGATACCTGGGTGAGGTTTAGCATCTGGATGGCCA
TCGGCTTTCTGATCTATTTCTCTTACGGAATCAGGCACAGCCTGGAGGGACACCTGAGAGACGAGAACAA
TGAGGAGGACGCATACCCAGATAACGTGCACGCAGCAGCAGAGGAGAAGTCCGCCATCCAGGCCAACGAT
CACCACCCCCGCAATCTGAGCTCCCCTTTCATCTTTCACGAGAAGACATCTGAGTTCGACCCAGCTTTCT
TGTACAAAGTTGGCATTATAAGAAAGCATTGCTTATCAATTTGTTGCAACGAACAGGTCACTATCAGTCA
AAATAAAATCATTATTTGCCATCCAGCTGATATCCCCTATAGTGAGTCGTATTACATGGTCATAGCTGTT
TCCTGGCAGCTCTGGCCCGTGTCTCAAAATCTCTGATGTTACATTGCACAAGATAAAAATATATCATCAT
GAACAATAAAACTGTCTGCTTACATAAACAGTAATACAAGGGGTGTTATGAGCCATATTCAACGGGAAAC
GTCGAGGCCGCGATTAAATTCCAACATGGATGCTGATTTATATGGGTATAAATGGGCTCGCGATAATGTC
GGGCAATCAGGTGCGACAATCTATCGCTTGTATGGGAAGCCCGATGCGCCAGAGTTGTTTCTGAAACATG
GCAAAGGTAGCGTTGCCAATGATGTTACAGATGAGATGGTCAGACTAAACTGGCTGACGGAATTTATGCC
TCTTCCGACCATCAAGCATTTTATCCGTACTCCTGATGATGCATGGTTACTCACCACTGCGATCCCCGGA
AAAACAGCATTCCAGGTATTAGAAGAATATCCTGATTCAGGTGAAAATATTGTTGATGCGCTGGCAGTGT
TCCTGCGCCGGTTGCATTCGATTCCTGTTTGTAATTGTCCTTTTAACAGCGATCGCGTATTTCGTCTCGC
TCAGGCGCAATCACGAATGAATAACGGTTTGGTTGATGCGAGTGATTTTGATGACGAGCGTAATGGCTGG
CCTGTTGAACAAGTCTGGAAAGAAATGCATAAACTTTTGCCATTCTCACCGGATTCAGTCGTCACTCATG
GTGATTTCTCACTTGATAACCTTATTTTTGACGAGGGGAAATTAATAGGTTGTATTGATGTTGGACGAGT
CGGAATCGCAGACCGATACCAGGATCTTGCCATCCTATGGAACTGCCTCGGTGAGTTTTCTCCTTCATTA
CAGAAACGGCTTTTTCAAAAATATGGTATTGATAATCCTGATATGAATAAATTGCAGTTTCATTTGATGC
TCGATGAGTTTTTCTAATCAGAATTGGTTAATTGGTTGTAACACTGGCAGAGCATTACGCTGACTTGACG
GGACGGCGCAAGCTCATGACCAAAATCCCTTAACGTGAGTTACGCGTCGTTCCACTGAGCGTCAGACCCC
GTAGAAAAGATCAAAGGATCTTCTTGAGATCCTTTTTTTCTGCGCGTAATCTGCTGCTTGCAAACAAAAA
AACCACCGCTACCAGCGGTGGTTTGTTTGCCGGATCAAGAGCTACCAACTCTTTTTCCGAAGGTAACTGG
CTTCAGCAGAGCGCAGATACCAAATACTGTTCTTCTAGTGTAGCCGTAGTTAGGCCACCACTTCAAGAAC
TCTGTAGCACCGCCTACATACCTCGCTCTGCTAATCCTGTTACCAGTGGCTGCTGCCAGTGGCGATAAGT
CGTGTCTTACCGGGTTGGACTCAAGACGATAGTTACCGGATAAGGCGCAGCGGTCGGGCTGAACGGGGGG
TTCGTGCACACAGCCCAGCTTGGAGCGAACGACCTACACCGAACTGAGATACCTACAGCGTGAGCTATGA
GAAAGCGCCACGCTTCCCGAAGGGAGAAAGGCGGACAGGTATCCGGTAAGCGGCAGGGTCGGAACAGGAG
AGCGCACGAGGGAGCTTCCAGGGGGAAACGCCTGGTATCTTTATAGTCCTGTCGGGTTTCGCCACCTCTG
ACTTGAGCGTCGATTTTTGTGATGCTCGTCAGGGGGGCGGAGCCTATGGAAAAACGCCAGCAACGCGGCC
TTTTTACGGTTCCTGGCCTTTTGCTGGCCTTTTGCTCACATGTT
Features (pLannotate 1.2.2; 10 found; start..end, strand, type, name):
    121..213     +  CDS            lacI (fragment): lac repressor; lacI; The lac repressor binds to the lac operator to inhibit transcription in E. coli. This inhibition can be relieved by adding lactose or isopropyl-β-D-thiogalactopyranoside (IPTG).
    268..295     -  terminator     rrnB T2 terminator: transcription terminator T2 from the E. coli rrnB gene
    427..470     +  terminator     rrnB T1 terminator: Escherichia coli rrnB; transcription terminator T1 from the E. coli rrnB gene
    517..553     -  CDS            lacZα (fragment): LacZα fragment of β-galactosidase; lacZ fragment
    569..668     +  protein_bind   attL1: mutant version of attL; recombination site for the Gateway® LR reaction LR Clonase™
    674..2647    +  CDS            SLC7A2: CTR2_HUMAN - Also known as ATRC2, CAT2. Experimental evidence at protein level: Swiss-Prot protein existence level 1. Functions as permease involved in the transport of the cationic amino acids (arginine, lysine and ornithine); the affinity for its substrates differs between isoforms created by alternative splicing. Isoform 1 functions as permease that mediates the transport of the cationic amino acids (arginine, lysine and ornithine), and it has much higher affinity for arginine than isoform 2. Isoform 2 functions as low-affinity, high capacity permease involved in the transport of the cation
   2649..2748    -  protein_bind   attL2: mutant version of attL; recombination site for the Gateway® LR reaction LR Clonase™
   2766..2784    -  promoter       T7 promoter: promoter for bacteriophage T7 RNA polymerase
   2918..3727    +  CDS            KanR: aminoglycoside phosphotransferase; aph(3')-Ia; confers resistance to kanamycin in bacteria or G418 (Geneticin®) in eukaryotes
   3874..4462    +  rep_origin     ori: high-copy-number ColE1/pMB1/pBR322/pUC origin of replication
