[The description below was written by a language model from this plasmid's Addgene catalogue record and pLannotate feature annotations shown in this document.]
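Description:
pDONR221_SLC7A2 is a Gateway entry clone built on the pDONR221 backbone and carrying a codon-optimized open reading frame for human SLC7A2 (also known as CAT-2, HCAT2 or ATRC2). SLC7A2 is a solute carrier that acts as a permease for the cationic amino acids arginine, lysine and ornithine, with substrate affinity differing between splice isoforms; the record does not state which isoform this ORF represents. The plasmid is about 4.5 kb in total. It is maintained in E. coli through a high-copy ColE1/pUC-type origin and is selected with kanamycin via an aminoglycoside phosphotransferase (KanR) gene.

The 1,974 bp ORF lies between attL1 and attL2 sites, the recombination sites used in the Gateway LR reaction. This arrangement lets the coding sequence be moved directionally and in frame into any attR-containing destination vector. Although the catalogue lists the vector type as mammalian expression, the annotated features show no eukaryotic promoter or polyadenylation signal driving the insert, so expression depends on the destination vector chosen. Upstream of the cassette, rrnB T1 and T2 terminators shield the insert from read-through transcription in bacteria. A T7 promoter sits downstream of attL2 in the reverse orientation, pointing back toward the insert. The short lacI and lacZα fragments are backbone remnants with no evident functional role. M13 forward and reverse priming sites are listed for sequencing the insert.

The construct is part of a consortium-generated collection of SLC transporter clones. It serves as a source of the SLC7A2 ORF for subcloning into custom expression vectors, for example to study transporter function or support drug discovery work.
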