Addgene plasmid #131937: pDONR221_SLC7A2
Purpose: Gateway entry clone with codon-optimized ORF sequence for subcloning into custom expression vectors
Depositing lab: RESOLUTE Consortium & Giulio Superti-Furga. Depositing organization: CeMM Research Center for Molecular Medicine. Publication: The RESOLUTE consortium: unlocking SLC transporters for drug discovery. Superti-Furga G, Lackner D, Wiedmer T, Ingles-Prieto A, Barbosa B, Girardi E, Goldmann U, Gurtl B, Klavins K, Klimek C, Lindinger S, Lineiro-Retes E, Muller AC, Onstein S, Redinger G, Reil D, Sedlyarov V, Wolf G, Crawford M, Everley R, ... Steppan CM. Nat Rev Drug Discov. 2020 Jul;19(7):429-430. doi: 10.1038/d41573-020-00056-6. PubMed 32265506.
Backbone
  Vector backbone: pDONR221
  Backbone manufacturer: Thermo Fisher Scientific
  Backbone size w/o insert (bp): 2550
  Vector type: Mammalian Expression
Growth in bacteria
  Bacterial resistance: Kanamycin, 50 μg/mL
  Growth temperature: 37°C
  Growth strain: Stbl3
  Copy number: High Copy
Gene/Insert
  Gene/Insert name: SLC7A2 (alt name: CAT-2, HCAT2, ATRC2)
  Species: H. sapiens (human)
  Insert size (bp): 1974
  Entrez Gene: SLC7A2 (a.k.a. ATRC2, CAT2, HCAT2)
  Cloning method: Gateway Cloning
  Sequencing primers: 5′ M13-fwd; 3′ M13-rev
Terms and licenses: Academic/Nonprofit Terms; Industry Terms
Depositor comments: For more information on the full Resolute plasmid collection, please see www.addgene.org/depositor-collections/re-solute/. Please provide your feedback on this plasmid to the RESOLUTE consortium by filling out their RESOLUTE repository feedback form: https://forms.office.com/Pages/ResponsePage.aspx?id=0e05yklzmkS7rjFGQL4N7z4feCLQvEJAmVcOCM_u885UN1JJRko0Ukg4TVQwNTZLOUxPQVJWT1NHUCQlQCN0PWcu
How to cite: pDONR221_SLC7A2 was a gift from RESOLUTE Consortium & Giulio Superti-Furga (Addgene plasmid # 131937 ; http://n2t.net/addgene:131937 ; RRID:Addgene_131937)
