>Addgene plasmid #131937 | pDONR221_SLC7A2 | depositor partial sequence | sequence record 253274 | Codon-optimized ORF of SLC7A2
ATGATCCCTTGCAGGGCCGCCCTGACCTTCGCCCGCTGTCTGATCCGGAGAAAGATCGTGACCCTGGACT
CCCTGGAGGATACAAAGCTGTGCCGGTGTCTGTCTACCATGGACCTGATCGCCCTGGGAGTGGGAAGCAC
ACTGGGAGCAGGCGTGTATGTGCTGGCAGGAGAGGTGGCAAAGGCAGATTCTGGCCCCAGCATCGTGGTG
AGCTTTCTGATCGCCGCCCTGGCATCCGTGATGGCAGGACTGTGCTACGCAGAGTTCGGAGCAAGGGTGC
CTAAGACCGGAAGCGCCTACCTGTATACCTACGTGACAGTGGGCGAGCTGTGGGCCTTTATCACAGGCTG
GAACCTGATCCTGTCCTATGTGATCGGCACCAGCTCCGTGGCAAGGGCATGGTCTGGCACATTCGACGAG
CTGCTGAGCAAGCAGATCGGCCAGTTTCTGAGGACCTATTTCCGCATGAATTACACAGGCCTGGCCGAGT
ACCCTGATTTCTTTGCCGTGTGCCTGATCCTGCTGCTGGCAGGACTGCTGAGCTTTGGCGTGAAGGAGTC
CGCCTGGGTGAACAAGGTGTTCACCGCCGTGAATATCCTGGTGCTGCTGTTTGTGATGGTGGCCGGCTTC
GTGAAGGGCAACGTGGCCAATTGGAAGATCAGCGAGGAGTTTCTGAAGAACATCTCTGCCAGCGCCAGGG
AGCCACCTTCCGAGAATGGCACCTCTATCTATGGCGCCGGCGGCTTTATGCCATACGGCTTCACCGGCAC
ACTGGCAGGAGCAGCCACATGCTTCTATGCCTTTGTGGGCTTCGACTGTATCGCCACCACAGGCGAGGAG
GTGAGAAACCCTCAGAAGGCCATCCCAATCGGCATCGTGACCAGCCTGCTGGTGTGCTTTATGGCATACT
TCGGCGTGTCCGCCGCCCTGACACTGATGATGCCTTACTATCTGCTGGATGAGAAGAGCCCACTGCCCGT
GGCCTTCGAGTATGTGGGCTGGGGACCAGCAAAGTACGTGGTGGCAGCAGGATCCCTGTGCGCACTGTCC
ACCTCTCTGCTGGGCTCTATCTTTCCTATGCCAAGAGTGATCTACGCCATGGCCGAGGACGGCCTGCTGT
TCAAGTGTCTGGCCCAGATCAATTCCAAGACCAAGACACCCATCATCGCCACCCTGTCTAGCGGAGCAGT
GGCCGCCCTGATGGCCTTCCTGTTTGACCTGAAGGCCCTGGTGGATATGATGTCCATCGGCACACTGATG
GCCTACTCTCTGGTGGCCGCCTGCGTGCTGATCCTGAGGTATCAGCCAGGCCTGTCCTACGACCAGCCCA
AGTGTTCTCCTGAGAAGGATGGACTGGGATCCTCTCCAAGGGTGACCAGCAAGTCCGAGTCTCAGGTGAC
AATGCTGCAGCGGCAGGGCTTTAGCATGAGAACCCTGTTCTGTCCATCCCTGCTGCCAACACAGCAGAGC
GCCTCCCTGGTGTCTTTCCTGGTGGGCTTTCTGGCCTTCCTGGTGCTGGGCCTGAGCGTGCTGACCACAT
ACGGAGTGCACGCAATCACCAGGCTGGAGGCATGGAGCCTGGCCCTGCTGGCCCTGTTTCTGGTGCTGTT
CGTGGCCATCGTGCTGACAATCTGGAGACAGCCTCAGAACCAGCAGAAGGTGGCCTTTATGGTGCCCTTT
CTGCCTTTCCTGCCAGCCTTCTCCATCCTGGTGAATATCTATCTGATGGTGCAGCTGTCTGCCGATACCT
GGGTGAGGTTTAGCATCTGGATGGCCATCGGCTTTCTGATCTATTTCTCTTACGGAATCAGGCACAGCCT
GGAGGGACACCTGAGAGACGAGAACAATGAGGAGGACGCATACCCAGATAACGTGCACGCAGCAGCAGAG
GAGAAGTCCGCCATCCAGGCCAACGATCACCACCCCCGCAATCTGAGCTCCCCTTTCATCTTTCACGAGA
AGACATCTGAGTTC
